>Addgene plasmid #142896 | TFORF1951 | addgene full sequence | sequence record 396080 | Addgene NGS Result
TTAATGTAGTCTTATGCAATACTCTTGTAGTCTTGCAACATGGTAACGATGAGTTAGCAACATGCCTTAC
AAGGAGAGAAAAAGCACCGTGCATGCCGATTGGTGGAAGTAAGGTGGTACGATCGTGCCTTATTAGGAAG
GCAACAGACGGGTCTGACATGGATTGGACGAACCACTGAATTGCCGCATTGCAGAGATATTGTATTTAAG
TGCCTAGCTCGATACATAAACGGGTCTCTCTGGTTAGACCAGATCTGAGCCTGGGAGCTCTCTGGCTAAC
TAGGGAACCCACTGCTTAAGCCTCAATAAAGCTTGCCTTGAGTGCTTCAAGTAGTGTGTGCCCGTCTGTT
GTGTGACTCTGGTAACTAGAGATCCCTCAGACCCTTTTAGTCAGTGTGGAAAATCTCTAGCAGTGGCGCC
CGAACAGGGACTTGAAAGCGAAAGGGAAACCAGAGGAGCTCTCTCGACGCAGGACTCGGCTTGCTGAAGC
GCGCACGGCAAGAGGCGAGGGGCGGCGACTGGTGAGTACGCCAAAAATTTTGACTAGCGGAGGCTAGAAG
GAGAGAGATGGGTGCGAGAGCGTCAGTATTAAGCGGGGGAGAATTAGATCGCGATGGGAAAAAATTCGGT
TAAGGCCAGGGGGAAAGAAAAAATATAAATTAAAACATATAGTATGGGCAAGCAGGGAGCTAGAACGATT
CGCAGTTAATCCTGGCCTGTTAGAAACATCAGAAGGCTGTAGACAAATACTGGGACAGCTACAACCATCC
CTTCAGACAGGATCAGAAGAACTTAGATCATTATATAATACAGTAGCAACCCTCTATTGTGTGCATCAAA
GGATAGAGATAAAAGACACCAAGGAAGCTTTAGACAAGATAGAGGAAGAGCAAAACAAAAGTAAGACCAC
CGCACAGCAAGCGGCCGCTGATCTTCAGACCTGGAGGAGGAGATATGAGGGACAATTGGAGAAGTGAATT
ATATAAATATAAAGTAGTAAAAATTGAACCATTAGGAGTAGCACCCACCAAGGCAAAGAGAAGAGTGGTG
CAGAGAGAAAAAAGAGCAGTGGGAATAGGAGCTTTGTTCCTTGGGTTCTTGGGAGCAGCAGGAAGCACTA
TGGGCGCAGCGTCAATGACGCTGACGGTACAGGCCAGACAATTATTGTCTGGTATAGTGCAGCAGCAGAA
CAATTTGCTGAGGGCTATTGAGGCGCAACAGCATCTGTTGCAACTCACAGTCTGGGGCATCAAGCAGCTC
CAGGCAAGAATCCTGGCTGTGGAAAGATACCTAAAGGATCAACAGCTCCTGGGGATTTGGGGTTGCTCTG
GAAAACTCATTTGCACCACTGCTGTGCCTTGGAATGCTAGTTGGAGTAATAAATCTCTGGAACAGATTTG
GAATCACACGACCTGGATGGAGTGGGACAGAGAAATTAACAATTACACAAGCTTAATACACTCCTTAATT
GAAGAATCGCAAAACCAGCAAGAAAAGAATGAACAAGAATTATTGGAATTAGATAAATGGGCAAGTTTGT
GGAATTGGTTTAACATAACAAATTGGCTGTGGTATATAAAATTATTCATAATGATAGTAGGAGGCTTGGT
AGGTTTAAGAATAGTTTTTGCTGTACTTTCTATAGTGAATAGAGTTAGGCAGGGATATTCACCATTATCG
TTTCAGACCCACCTCCCAACCCCGAGGGGACCCATGCATTGCATCTCAATTAGTCAGCAACCAGGTGTGG
AAAGTCCCCAGGCTCCCCAGCAGGCAGAAGTATGCAAAGCATGCGTCTCAATTAGTCAGCAACCATAGTC
CCGCCCCTAACTCCGCCCATCCCGCCCCTAACTCCGCCCAGTTCCGCCCATTCTCCGCCCCATGGCTGAC
TAATTTTTTTTATTTATGCAGAGGCCGAGGCCGCCTCGGCCTCTGAGCTATTCCAGAAGTAGTGAGGAGG
CTTTTTTGGAGGCCTAGGCTTTTGCAAAAAGCTTTCTAGAGGTACCACCGGAGCTTACCATGACCGAGTA
CAAGCCCACGGTGCGCCTCGCCACCCGCGACGACGTCCCCAGGGCCGTACGCACCCTCGCCGCCGCGTTC
GCCGACTACCCCGCCACGCGCCACACCGTCGATCCGGACCGCCACATCGAGCGGGTCACCGAGCTGCAAG
AACTCTTCCTCACGCGCGTCGGGCTCGACATCGGCAAGGTGTGGGTCGCGGACGACGGCGCCGCCGTGGC
GGTCTGGACCACGCCGGAGAGCGTCGAAGCGGGGGCGGTGTTCGCCGAGATCGGCCCGCGCATGGCCGAG
TTGAGCGGTTCCCGGCTGGCCGCGCAGCAACAGATGGAAGGCCTCCTGGCGCCGCACCGGCCCAAGGAGC
CCGCGTGGTTCCTGGCCACCGTCGGCGTCTCGCCCGACCACCAGGGCAAGGGTCTGGGCAGCGCCGTCGT
GCTCCCCGGAGTGGAGGCGGCCGAGCGCGCCGGGGTGCCCGCCTTCCTGGAGACCTCCGCGCCCCGCAAC
CTCCCCTTCTACGAGCGGCTCGGCTTCACCGTCACCGCCGACGTCGAGGTGCCCGAAGGACCGCGCACCT
GGTGCATGACCCGCAAGCCCGGTGCCAGTTAACGAATTCTAGATCTTGAGACAAATGGCAGTATTCATCC
ACAATTTTAAAAGAAAAGGGGGGATTGGGGGGTACAGTGCAGGGGAAAGAATAGTAGACATAATAGCAAC
AGACATACAAACTAAAGAATTACAAAAACAAATTACAAAAATTCAAAATTTTCGGGTTTATTACAGGGAC
AGCAGAGATCCACTTTGGCGCCGGCTCGAGGCCTGCAGGTGCAAAGATGGATAAAGTTTTAAACAGAGAG
GAATCTTTGCAGCTAATGGACCTTCTAGGTCTTGAAAGGAGTGGGAATTGGCTCCGGTGCCCGTCAGTGG
GCAGAGCGCACATCGCCCACAGTCCCCGAGAAGTTGGGGGGAGGGGTCGGCAATTGAACCGGTGCCTAGA
GAAGGTGGCGCGGGGTAAACTGGGAAAGTGATGTCGTGTACTGGCTCCGCCTTTTTCCCGAGGGTGGGGG
AGAACCGTATATAAGTGCAGTAGTCGCCGTGAACGTTCTTTTTCGCAACGGGTTTGCCGCCAGAACACAG
GTAAGTGCCGTGTGTGGTTCCCGCGGGCCTGGCCTCTTTACGGGTTATGGCCCTTGCGTGCCTTGAATTA
CTTCCACCTGGCTGCAGTACGTGATTCTTGATCCCGAGCTTCGGGTTGGAAGTGGGTGGGAGAGTTCGAG
GCCTTGCGCTTAAGGAGCCCCTTCGCCTCGTGCTTGAGTTGAGGCCTGGCCTGGGCGCTGGGGCCGCCGC
GTGCGAATCTGGTGGCACCTTCGCGCCTGTCTCGCTGCTTTCGATAAGTCTCTAGCCATTTAAAATTTTT
GATGACCTGCTGCGACGCTTTTTTTCTGGCAAGATAGTCTTGTAAATGCGGGCCAAGATCTGCACACTGG
TATTTCGGTTTTTGGGGCCGCGGGCGGCGACGGGGCCCGTGCGTCCCAGCGCACATGTTCGGCGAGGCGG
GGCCTGCGAGCGCGGCCACCGAGAATCGGACGGGGGTAGTCTCAAGCTGGCCGGCCTGCTCTGGTGCCTG
GCCTCGCGCCGCCGTGTATCGCCCCGCCCTGGGCGGCAAGGCTGGCCCGGTCGGCACCAGTTGCGTGAGC
GGAAAGATGGCCGCTTCCCGGCCCTGCTGCAGGGAGCTCAAAATGGAGGACGCGGCGCTCGGGAGAGCGG
GCGGGTGAGTCACCCACACAAAGGAAAAGGGCCTTTCCGTCCTCAGCCGTCGCTTCATGTGACTCCACGG
AGTACCGGGCGCCGTCCAGGCACCTCGATTAGTTCTCGAGCTTTTGGAGTACGTCGTCTTTAGGTTGGGG
GGAGGGGTTTTATGCGATGGAGTTTCCCCACACTGAGTGGGTGGAGACTGAAGTTAGGCCAGCTTGGCAC
TTGATGTAATTCTCCTTGGAATTTGCCCTTTTTGAGTTTGGATCTTGGTTCATTCTCAAGCCTCAGACAG
TGGTTCAAAGTTTTTTTCTTCCATTTCAGGTGTCGTGAGGCTAGCACCGCCACCATGGCGGAGGCTTCTT
TTGGAAGTTCGAGCCCAGTTGGGTCTTTGTCTTCTGAGGATCATGATTTTGACCCCACTGCTGAGATGTT
GGTCCATGACTATGATGATGAAAGAACTCTTGAAGAAGAGGAAATGATGGATGAGGGTAAAAACTTCAGT
TCAGAAATTGAAGACTTAGAAAAGGAAGGAACCATGCCTCTAGAAGATTTACTGGCATTCTATGGCTATG
AACCTACAATTCCAGCAGTTGCAAATTCCAGTGCAAATAGTTCCCCAAGTGAACTGGCAGATGAACTACC
AGACATGACACTAGACAAAGAGGAAATAGCAAAAGACCTGTTGTCAGGTGATGACGAGGAAACTCAGTCT
TCTGCGGATGATCTGACGCCATCTGTGACTTCCCATGAAACTTCTGATTTCTTCCCTAGGCCTTTACGAT
CAAATACTGCATGTGATGGTGATAAGGAATCAGAGGTTGAAGATGTTGAAACAGACAGTGGTAATTCACC
TGAAGATTTGAGGAAGGAAATAATGATTGGTTTACAATATCAGGCAGAGATTCCCCCTTATCTTGGAGAG
TACGATGGTAATGAGAAAGTATATGAAAACGAAGACCAGTTACTTTGGTGTCCTGATGTGGTTTTGGAGA
GCAAAGTTAAGGAATACCTTGTTGAGACTTCATTAAGGACTGGCAGTGAAAAAATAATGGATAGGATTTC
TGCAGGAACACACACAAGGGACAATGAACAGGCATTATATGAACTTCTCAAGTGTAACCACAATATAAAG
GAAGCAATCGAAAGATACTGCTGCAATGGAAAGGCCTCTCAAGGAATGACTGCATGGACGGAAGAAGAAT
GCCGAAGCTTTGAACATGCACTCATGCTTTTTGGAAAAGATTTTCATCTTATACAGAAGAATAAGGTGAG
AACTAGGACAGTTGCTGAGTGTGTAGCATTCTACTATATGTGGAAGAAATCTGAACGTTATGATTACTTT
GCTCAACAGACAAGATTTGGGAAAAAAAGATATAACCATCACCCTGGAGTTACGGACTATATGGATCGTT
TAGTAGATGAAACAGAAGCTTTGGGTGGGACGGTAAATGCTTCAGCCTTAACTTCTAACCGGCCTGAGCC
TATTCCTGATCAACAGCTAAACATTCTCAACTCCTTCACTGCCAGTGACTTGACAGCTTTGACCAACAGT
GTAGCAACCGTCTGCGACCCCACAGATGTGAATTGTTTGGATGATAGCTTTCCTCCACTGGGCAACACAC
CCCGTGGACAAGTTAATCATGTGCCTGTTGTAACAGAAGAGTTACTCACCCTGCCCAGCAATGGGGAAAG
TGATTGTTTTAATTTATTTGAGACTGGATTTTATCACTCGGAGCTAAACCCTATGAACATGTGCAGTGAA
GAGTCAGAGAGACCAGCAAAAAGATTGAAAATGGGCATTGCCGTCCCTGAATCCTTTATGAATGAAGTTT
CTGTAAATAACCTGGGTGTGGACTTTGAAAATCACACACATCACATCACCAGTGCCAAAATGGCTGTTTC
TGTGGCTGACTTTGGCAGTCTCTCTGCCAACGAGACCAATGGTTTCATCAGTGCCCATGCTCTGCATCAG
CACGCGGCCCTACACTCTGAGTAGTAATGAACTAGTCCGTAACTTGAAAGTATTTCGATTTCTTGGCTTT
ATATATCTTGTGGAAAGGACGATCTTATCCGTGAGGTCGGAGCCAAACGCGTTAAGTCGACAATCAACCT
CTGGATTACAAAATTTGTGAAAGATTGACTGGTATTCTTAACTATGTTGCTCCTTTTACGCTATGTGGAT
ACGCTGCTTTAATGCCTTTGTATCATGCTATTGCTTCCCGTATGGCTTTCATTTTCTCCTCCTTGTATAA
ATCCTGGTTGCTGTCTCTTTATGAGGAGTTGTGGCCCGTTGTCAGGCAACGTGGCGTGGTGTGCACTGTG
TTTGCTGACGCAACCCCCACTGGTTGGGGCATTGCCACCACCTGTCAGCTCCTTTCCGGGACTTTCGCTT
TCCCCCTCCCTATTGCCACGGCGGAACTCATCGCCGCCTGCCTTGCCCGCTGCTGGACAGGGGCTCGGCT
GTTGGGCACTGACAATTCCGTGGTGTTGTCGGGGAAATCATCGTCCTTTCCTTGGCTGCTCGCCTGTGTT
GCCACCTGGATTCTGCGCGGGACGTCCTTCTGCTACGTCCCTTCGGCCCTCAATCCAGCGGACCTTCCTT
CCCGCGGCCTGCTGCCGGCTCTGCGGCCTCTTCCGCGTCTTCGCCTTCGCCCTCAGACGAGTCGGATCTC
CCTTTGGGCCGCCTCCCCGCGTCGACTTTAAGACCAATGACTTACAAGGCAGCTGTAGATCTTAGCCACT
TTTTAAAAGAAAAGGGGGGACTGGAAGGGCTAATTCACTCCCAACGAAGACAAGATCTGCTTTTTGCTTG
TACTGGGTCTCTCTGGTTAGACCAGATCTGAGCCTGGGAGCTCTCTGGCTAACTAGGGAACCCACTGCTT
AAGCCTCAATAAAGCTTGCCTTGAGTGCTTCAAGTAGTGTGTGCCCGTCTGTTGTGTGACTCTGGTAACT
AGAGATCCCTCAGACCCTTTTAGTCAGTGTGGAAAATCTCTAGCAGTACGTATAGTAGTTCATGTCATCT
TATTATTCAGTATTTATAACTTGCAAAGAAATGAATATCAGAGAGTGAGAGGAACTTGTTTATTGCAGCT
TATAATGGTTACAAATAAAGCAATAGCATCACAAATTTCACAAATAAAGCATTTTTTTCACTGCATTCTA
GTTGTGGTTTGTCCAAACTCATCAATGTATCTTATCATGTCTGGCTCTAGCTATCCCGCCCCTAACTCCG
CCCATCCCGCCCCTAACTCCGCCCAGTTCCGCCCATTCTCCGCCCCATGGCTGACTAATTTTTTTTATTT
ATGCAGAGGCCGAGGCCGCCTCGGCCTCTGAGCTATTCCAGAAGTAGTGAGGAGGCTTTTTTGGAGGCCT
AGGGACGTACCCAATTCGCCCTATAGTGAGTCGTATTACGCGCGCTCACTGGCCGTCGTTTTACAACGTC
GTGACTGGGAAAACCCTGGCGTTACCCAACTTAATCGCCTTGCAGCACATCCCCCTTTCGCCAGCTGGCG
TAATAGCGAAGAGGCCCGCACCGATCGCCCTTCCCAACAGTTGCGCAGCCTGAATGGCGAATGGG
[124 nt withheld, positions 7346-7469]
C
[91 nt withheld, positions 7471-7561]
A
[49 nt withheld, positions 7563-7611]
CCTTTGACGTTGGAGTCCACGTTCTTT
[37 nt withheld, positions 7639-7675]
ACCCTATCTCGGTCTATTCTTTTGATTTATAAGGGATTTTGCCGATTTCGGCCTATTGGTTAAAAAATGA
GCTGATTTAACAAAAATTTAACGCGAATTTTAACAAAATATTAACGCTTACAATTTAGGTGGCACTTTTC
GGGGAAATGTGCGCGGAACCCCTATTTGTTTATTTTTCTAAATACATTCAAATATGTATCCGCTCATGAG
ACAATAACCCTGATAAATGCTTCAATAATATTGAAAAAGGAAGAGTATGAGTATTCAACATTTCCGTGTC
GCCCTTATTCCCTTTTTTGCGGCATTTTGCCTTCCTGTTTTTGCTCACCCAGAAACGCTGGTGAAAGTAA
AAGATGCTGAAGATCAGTTGGGTGCACGAGTGGGTTACATCGAACTGGATCTCAACAGCGGTAAGATCCT
TGAGAGTTTTCGCCCCGAAGAACGTTTTCCAATGATGAGCACTTTTAAAGTTCTGCTATGTGGCGCGGTA
TTATCCCGTATTGACGCCGGGCAAGAGCAACTCGGTCGCCGCATACACTATTCTCAGAATGACTTGGTTG
AGTACTCACCAGTCACAGAAAAGCATCTTACGGATGGCATGACAGTAAGAGAATTATGCAGTGCTGCCAT
AACCATGAGTGATAACACTGCGGCCAACTTACTTCTGACAACGATCGGAGGACCGAAGGAGCTAACCGCT
TTTTTGCACAACATGGGGGATCATGTAACTCGCCTTGATCGTTGGGAACCGGAGCTGAATGAAGCCATAC
CAAACGACGAGCGTGACACCACGATGCCTGTAGCAATGGCAACAACGTTGCGCAAACTATTAACTGGCGA
ACTACTTACTCTAGCTTCCCGGCAACAATTAATAGACTGGATGGAGGCGGATAAAGTTGCAGGACCACTT
CTGCGCTCGGCCCTTCCGGCTGGCTGGTTTATTGCTGATAAATCTGGAGCCGGTGAGCGTGGGTCTCGCG
GTATCATTGCAGCACTGGGGCCAGATGGTAAGCCCTCCCGTATCGTAGTTATCTACACGACGGGGAGTCA
GGCAACTATGGATGAACGAAATAGACAGATCGCTGAGATAGGTGCCTCACTGATTAAGCATTGGTAACTG
TCAGACCAAGTTTACTCATATATACTTTAGATTGATTTAAAACTTCATTTTTAATTTAAAAGGATCTAGG
TGAAGATCCTTTTTGATAATCTCATGACCAAAATCCCTTAACGTGAGTTTTCGTTCCACTGAGCGTCAGA
CCCCGTAGAAAAGATCAAAGGATCTTCTTGAGATCCTTTTTTTCTGCGCGTAATCTGCTGCTTGCAAACA
AAAAAACCACCGCTACCAGCGGTGGTTTGTTTGCCGGATCAAGAGCTACCAACTCTTTTTCCGAAGGTAA
CTGGCTTCAGCAGAGCGCAGATACCAAATACTGTTCTTCTAGTGTAGCCGTAGTTAGGCCACCACTTCAA
GAACTCTGTAGCACCGCCTACATACCTCGCTCTGCTAATCCTGTTACCAGTGGCTGCTGCCAGTGGCGAT
AAGTCGTGTCTTACCGGGTTGGACTCAAGACGATAGTTACCGGATAAGGCGCAGCGGTCGGGCTGAACGG
GGGGTTCGTGCACACAGCCCAGCTTGGAGCGAACGACCTACACCGAACTGAGATACCTACAGCGTGAGCT
ATGAGAAAGCGCCACGCTTCCCGAAGGGAGAAAGGCGGACAGGTATCCGGTAAGCGGCAGGGTCGGAACA
GGAGAGCGCACGAGGGAGCTTCCAGGGGGAAACGCCTGGTATCTTTATAGTCCTGTCGGGTTTCGCCACC
TCTGACTTGAGCGTCGATTTTTGTGATGCTCGTCAGGGGGGCGGAGCCTATGGAAAAACGCCAGCAACGC
GGCCTTTTTACGGTTCCTGGCCTTTTGCTGGCCTTTTGCTCACATGTTCTTTCCTGCGTTATCCCCTGAT
TCTGTGGATAACCGTATTACCGCCTTTGAGTGAGCTGATACCGCTCGCCGCAGCCGAACGACCGAGCGCA
GCGAGTCAGTGAGCGAGGAAGCGGAAGAGCGCCCAATACGCAAACCGCCTCTCCCCGCGCGTTGGCCGAT
TCATTAATGCAGCTGGCACGACAGGTTTCCCGACTGGAAAGCGGGCAGTGAGCGCAACGCAATTAATGTG
AGTTAGCTCACTCATTAGGCACCCCAGGCTTTACACTTTATGCTTCCGGCTCGTATGTTGTGTGGAATTG
TGAGCGGATAACAATTTCACACAGGAAACAGCTATGACCATGATTACGCCAAGCGCGCAATTAACCCTCA
CTAAAGGGAACAAAAGCTGGAGCTGCAAGC
Features (pLannotate 1.2.2; 31 found; start..end, strand, type, name):
      5..231     +  promoter       RSV promoter: Rous sarcoma virus enhancer/promoter
    232..412     +  LTR            5' LTR (truncated): truncated 5' long terminal repeat (LTR) from HIV-1
    459..584     +  misc_feature   HIV-1 Ψ: packaging signal of human immunodeficiency virus type 1
    568..931     +  CDS            HIV-1 gag (fragment): gag protein from human immunodeficiency virus 1; gag
   1077..1310    +  misc_feature   RRE: The Rev response element (RRE) of HIV-1 allows for Rev-dependent mRNA export from the nucleus to the cytoplasm.
   1687..1713    +  CDS            Rev (fragment): human immunodeficiency virus 1 (HIV-1) Rev protein; rev; enhances nuclear export of unspliced and incompletely spliced viral mRNAs
   1720..1743    +  promoter       SV40 promoter (fragment): SV40 early promoter
   1744..1815    +  promoter       SV40 promoter (fragment): SV40 enhancer and early promoter
   1839..1974    +  rep_origin     SV40 ori: SV40 origin of replication
   2020..2616    +  CDS            PuroR (fragment): puromycin N-acetyltransferase; pac from Streptomyces; confers resistance to puromycin
   2665..2782    +  misc_feature   cPPT/CTS: central polypurine tract and central termination sequence of HIV-1
   2847..2913    +  CDS            small t antigen (fragment): SV40 (simian virus 40) small t antigen
   2920..4098    +  promoter       EF-1α promoter: strong constitutive promoter for human elongation factor EF-1α
   4115..5761    +  CDS            MIER3: MIER3_HUMAN - Experimental evidence at protein level: Swiss-Prot protein existence level 1. Transcriptional repressor. From Homo sapiens (Human).
   5777..5830    +  promoter       U6 promoter (fragment): RNA polymerase III promoter for human U6 snRNA
   5872..6460    +  misc_feature   WPRE: woodchuck hepatitis virus posttranscriptional regulatory element
   6511..6530    +  misc_feature   cPPT/CTS (fragment): central polypurine tract and central termination sequence of HIV-1
   6532..6765    +  LTR            3' LTR (ΔU3): self-inactivating 3' long terminal repeat (LTR) from HIV-1
   6843..6964    +  polyA_signal   SV40 poly(A) signal: SV40 polyadenylation signal
   7004..7139    +  rep_origin     SV40 ori: SV40 origin of replication
   7160..7178    -  promoter       T7 promoter: promoter for bacteriophage T7 RNA polymerase
   7186..7341    +  CDS            lacZα (fragment): LacZα fragment of β-galactosidase; lacZ fragment
   7346..7774    +  rep_origin     f1 ori (sequence partly withheld): f1 bacteriophage origin of replication; arrow indicates direction of (+) strand synthesis
   7827..7931    +  promoter       AmpR promoter: bla
   7932..8792    +  CDS            AmpR: β-lactamase; bla; confers resistance to ampicillin, carbenicillin, and related antibiotics
   8963..9551    +  rep_origin     ori: high-copy-number ColE1/pMB1/pBR322/pUC origin of replication
   9734..9826    +  CDS            lacI (fragment): lac repressor; lacI; The lac repressor binds to the lac operator to inhibit transcription in E. coli. This inhibition can be relieved by adding lactose or isopropyl-β-D-thiogalactopyranoside (IPTG).
   9839..9860    +  protein_bind   CAP binding site: CAP binding activates transcription in the presence of cAMP. E. coli catabolite activator protein
   9875..9905    +  promoter       lac promoter: promoter for the E. coli lac operon
   9913..9929    +  protein_bind   lac operator: The lac repressor binds to the lac operator to inhibit transcription in E. coli. This inhibition can be relieved by adding lactose or isopropyl-β-D-thiogalactopyranoside (IPTG). lac repressor encoded by lacI
   9974..9992    +  promoter       T3 promoter: promoter for bacteriophage T3 RNA polymerase
