[The description below was written by a language model from this plasmid's Addgene catalogue record and pLannotate feature annotations shown in this document.]
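Description:
TFORF1951 is a third-generation-style, self-inactivating lentiviral expression plasmid built on the pLX_TRC317 backbone, carrying the human MIER3 open reading frame (annotated as a transcriptional repressor) for overexpression in mammalian cells. It belongs to a barcoded transcription factor ORF collection in which each construct carries a unique 24-bp barcode, so that the transcription factor delivered to a cell can be identified in pooled screens. The barcode is not annotated as a feature in the table. In bacteria the plasmid is maintained by a high-copy ColE1/pUC-type origin and selected with ampicillin through the β-lactamase gene. An f1 origin and remnants of a lacZα/lac promoter cloning region flanked by T7 and T3 promoters are also present in the backbone. The depositor notes a risk of recombination, as is common with LTR-containing plasmids.

The viral portion begins with an RSV promoter fused to a truncated HIV-1 5' LTR, which drives Tat-independent transcription of the genomic RNA in packaging cells. This is followed by the Ψ packaging signal with a gag fragment and the Rev response element for nuclear export of the unspliced transcript. An SV40 early promoter/origin drives puromycin N-acetyltransferase for selection of transduced cells. Downstream, after a cPPT/CTS element that aids nuclear import, the EF-1α promoter constitutively expresses MIER3. A WPRE follows the ORF to enhance transcript stability and expression, and the cassette ends in a ΔU3 3' LTR that inactivates the LTR promoter after integration, with an SV40 polyadenylation signal beyond it. The short fragments annotated as U6 promoter, small t antigen and Rev are probably residual or linker sequences rather than functional units.
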