Addgene plasmid #142896: TFORF1951
Purpose: Lentiviral vector for overexpressing transcription factor ORFs with unique 24-bp barcodes. Barcodes facilitate identification of transcription factors in pooled screens.
Depositing lab: Feng Zhang. Depositing organization: Broad Institute. Publication: A transcription factor atlas of directed differentiation. Joung J, Ma S, Tay T, Geiger-Schuller KR, Kirchgatterer PC, Verdine VK, Guo B, Arias-Garcia MA, Allen WE, Singh A, Kuksenko O, Abudayyeh OO, Gootenberg JS, Fu Z, Macrae RK, Buenrostro JD, Regev A, Zhang F. Cell. 2023 Jan 5;186(1):209-229.e26. doi: 10.1016/j.cell.2022.11.026. PubMed 36608654.
Backbone
  Vector backbone: pLX_TRC317
  Backbone manufacturer: Broad Institute Genetic Perturbation Platform
  Backbone size w/o insert (bp): 8264
  Vector type: Mammalian Expression, Lentiviral
  Selectable markers: Puromycin
Growth in bacteria
  Bacterial resistance: Ampicillin, 100 μg/mL
  Growth temperature: 37°C
  Growth strain: NEB Stable
  Copy number: High Copy
Gene/Insert
  Gene/Insert name: MIER3
  Species: H. sapiens (human)
  Insert size (bp): 1751
  Entrez Gene: MIER3 (a.k.a. FLJ35954, DKFZp781G1119, DKFZp781I1119, DKFZp686L09111)
  Promoter: EF1a
  Cloning method: Unknown
  Sequencing primers: 5′ GGGTGGAGACTGAAGTTAGGCCAG; 3′ CACATAGCGTAAAAGGAGCAACATAG
Terms and licenses: Academic/Nonprofit Terms; Industry Terms: Not Available to Industry
Depositor comments: NM_152622,ENST00000381213 . The transcription factor ORF portion of this plasmid was synthesized by Genewiz. Please test multiple small colonies in case of plasmid recombination. To make this collection available in a timely manner, a portion of this collection was not fully sequenced by Addgene. If an Addgene verified full plasmid sequence is not available, please contact us prior to placing an order to request the full sequence.
How to cite: TFORF1951 was a gift from Feng Zhang (Addgene plasmid # 142896 ; http://n2t.net/addgene:142896 ; RRID:Addgene_142896)
