>Addgene plasmid #142896 | TFORF1951 | depositor partial sequence | sequence record 280826 | Insert
ACCGCCACCATGGCGGAGGCTTCTTTTGGAAGTTCGAGCCCAGTTGGGTCTTTGTCTTCTGAGGATCATG
ATTTTGACCCCACTGCTGAGATGTTGGTCCATGACTATGATGATGAAAGAACTCTTGAAGAAGAGGAAAT
GATGGATGAGGGTAAAAACTTCAGTTCAGAAATTGAAGACTTAGAAAAGGAAGGAACCATGCCTCTAGAA
GATTTACTGGCATTCTATGGCTATGAACCTACAATTCCAGCAGTTGCAAATTCCAGTGCAAATAGTTCCC
CAAGTGAACTGGCAGATGAACTACCAGACATGACACTAGACAAAGAGGAAATAGCAAAAGACCTGTTGTC
AGGTGATGACGAGGAAACTCAGTCTTCTGCGGATGATCTGACGCCATCTGTGACTTCCCATGAAACTTCT
GATTTCTTCCCTAGGCCTTTACGATCAAATACTGCATGTGATGGTGATAAGGAATCAGAGGTTGAAGATG
TTGAAACAGACAGTGGTAATTCACCTGAAGATTTGAGGAAGGAAATAATGATTGGTTTACAATATCAGGC
AGAGATTCCCCCTTATCTTGGAGAGTACGATGGTAATGAGAAAGTATATGAAAACGAAGACCAGTTACTT
TGGTGTCCTGATGTGGTTTTGGAGAGCAAAGTTAAGGAATACCTTGTTGAGACTTCATTAAGGACTGGCA
GTGAAAAAATAATGGATAGGATTTCTGCAGGAACACACACAAGGGACAATGAACAGGCATTATATGAACT
TCTCAAGTGTAACCACAATATAAAGGAAGCAATCGAAAGATACTGCTGCAATGGAAAGGCCTCTCAAGGA
ATGACTGCATGGACGGAAGAAGAATGCCGAAGCTTTGAACATGCACTCATGCTTTTTGGAAAAGATTTTC
ATCTTATACAGAAGAATAAGGTGAGAACTAGGACAGTTGCTGAGTGTGTAGCATTCTACTATATGTGGAA
GAAATCTGAACGTTATGATTACTTTGCTCAACAGACAAGATTTGGGAAAAAAAGATATAACCATCACCCT
GGAGTTACGGACTATATGGATCGTTTAGTAGATGAAACAGAAGCTTTGGGTGGGACGGTAAATGCTTCAG
CCTTAACTTCTAACCGGCCTGAGCCTATTCCTGATCAACAGCTAAACATTCTCAACTCCTTCACTGCCAG
TGACTTGACAGCTTTGACCAACAGTGTAGCAACCGTCTGCGACCCCACAGATGTGAATTGTTTGGATGAT
AGCTTTCCTCCACTGGGCAACACACCCCGTGGACAAGTTAATCATGTGCCTGTTGTAACAGAAGAGTTAC
TCACCCTGCCCAGCAATGGGGAAAGTGATTGTTTTAATTTATTTGAGACTGGATTTTATCACTCGGAGCT
AAACCCTATGAACATGTGCAGTGAAGAGTCAGAGAGACCAGCAAAAAGATTGAAAATGGGCATTGCCGTC
CCTGAATCCTTTATGAATGAAGTTTCTGTAAATAACCTGGGTGTGGACTTTGAAAATCACACACATCACA
TCACCAGTGCCAAAATGGCTGTTTCTGTGGCTGACTTTGGCAGTCTCTCTGCCAACGAGACCAATGGTTT
CATCAGTGCCCATGCTCTGCATCAGCACGCGGCCCTACACTCTGAGTAGTAATGAACTAGTCCGTAACTT
GAAAGTATTTCGATTTCTTGGCTTTATATATCTTGTGGAAAGGACGATCTTATCCGTGAGGTCGGAGCCA
A
