>Addgene plasmid #142896 | TFORF1951 | depositor partial sequence | sequence record 280827 | Barcode
TCTTATCCGTGAGGTCGGAGCCAA
